Addgene plasmid #204767: pGEMS-II-dCas13-APO1-YTH
Purpose: GEMS system using dCas13-tethered APO1-YTH (pCMV-EGFP-PEST-m6A sensor-DHFR; EF1a-dCas13-NLS-APO1-YTH; hPGK-DsRed)
Depositing lab: Kate Meyer. Depositing organization: Duke University. Publication: Programmable protein expression using a genetically encoded m(6)A sensor. Marayati BF, Thompson MG, Holley CL, Horner SM, Meyer KD. Nat Biotechnol. 2024 Jan 2. doi: 10.1038/s41587-023-01978-3. PubMed 38168988.
Backbone
  Vector backbone: pCMV-dCas13-M3nls
  Total vector size (bp): 7434
  Vector type: Mammalian Expression, Synthetic Biology
  Selectable markers: Zeocin
Growth in bacteria
  Bacterial resistance: Ampicillin, 100 μg/mL
  Growth temperature: 30°C
  Growth strain: NEB Stable
  Copy number: High Copy
Gene/Insert
  Gene/Insert name: dCas13-NLS-APO1-YTH-HA
  Species: Synthetic
  Insert size (bp): 4431
  Promoter: Ef1alpha
  Cloning method: Gibson Cloning
  Sequencing primers: 5′ aatacgactcactataggg
Terms and licenses: Academic/Nonprofit Terms; Industry Terms: Not Available to Industry
How to cite: pGEMS-II-dCas13-APO1-YTH was a gift from Kate Meyer (Addgene plasmid # 204767 ; http://n2t.net/addgene:204767 ; RRID:Addgene_204767)
