[The description below was written by a language model from this plasmid's Addgene catalogue record and pLannotate feature annotations shown in this document.]
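Description:
pGEMS-II-dCas13-APO1-YTH is a mammalian expression and synthetic biology plasmid built on the pCMV-dCas13-M3nls backbone, carrying all components of the GEMS (genetically encoded m6A sensor) system on one molecule. It is propagated in E. coli through a high-copy ColE1/pUC-type origin with ampicillin resistance. An SV40/EM7-driven BleoR cassette provides Zeocin selection in mammalian cells, and an f1 origin is also present. The catalogue lists a total vector size of 7,434 bp, whereas the sequenced record annotated here is 15,549 nt, so the catalogue figure evidently does not reflect the full assembled construct.

Three expression units are annotated. A CMV enhancer/promoter drives a destabilised EGFP-PEST (d2EGFP-like) reporter followed, according to the purpose line, by the m6A sensor sequence and then an E. coli DHFR domain. The sensor element itself is not annotated in the feature table. An EF-1α promoter drives the listed insert, a synthetic dCas13-NLS-APO1-YTH-HA fusion. The table identifies rat APOBEC1 and, wrapping across the circular origin, a fragment of human YTHDF2 corresponding to the m6A-binding YTH domain, terminated by a bGH poly(A) signal. The dCas13 portion falls in the unannotated stretch between the promoter and APOBEC1. A human PGK promoter drives DsRed-Express2, which probably serves as a constitutive marker of transfected cells.

In this design the YTH domain recognises m6A and the fused cytidine deaminase can edit nearby cytidines, while catalytically dead Cas13 tethers the effector to RNA. The record does not spell out how editing changes reporter output. Scattered lentiviral and other fragments (truncated HIV-1 LTR, cPPT/CTS, Rev fragment, a tetracycline response element) appear to be remnants of source vectors rather than a functional packaging unit.
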