Features (pLannotate 1.2.2; 35 found; start..end, strand, type, name):
     26..622     +  CDS            YTHDF2 (fragment): YTHD2_HUMAN - Also known as HGRG8 From Homo sapiens (Human).
    697..808     +  polyA_signal   bGH poly(A) signal: bovine growth hormone polyadenylation signal
   1786..2296    +  promoter       hPGK promoter: human phosphoglycerate kinase 1 promoter
   2314..2991    +  CDS            DsRed-Express2: noncytotoxic tetrameric variant of DsRed fluorescent protein (Strack et al., 2008) mammalian codon-optimized
   3015..3195    +  LTR            5' LTR (truncated): truncated 5' long terminal repeat (LTR) from HIV-1
   3227..3451    +  polyA_signal   bGH poly(A) signal: bovine growth hormone polyadenylation signal
   3455..3476    +  promoter       SV40 promoter (fragment): SV40 enhancer and early promoter
   3497..3925    +  rep_origin     f1 ori (sequence partly withheld): f1 bacteriophage origin of replication; arrow indicates direction of (+) strand synthesis
   3939..4268    +  promoter       SV40 promoter: SV40 enhancer and early promoter
   4316..4363    +  promoter       EM7 promoter: synthetic bacterial promoter&nbsp
   4382..4756    +  CDS            BleoR: antibiotic-binding protein; Sh ble from Streptoalloteichus hindustanus; confers resistance to bleomycin, phleomycin, and Zeocin™
   4766..4891    +  CDS            ble (fragment): BLE_KLEPN - Experimental evidence at protein level: Swiss-Prot protein existence level 1. Binding protein with a strong affinity to the bleomycin family of antibiotics. Binds to CL990; an antimitotic-antibiotic compound. From Klebsiella pneumoniae.
   4886..5007    +  polyA_signal   SV40 poly(A) signal: SV40 polyadenylation signal
   5078..5100    -  protein_bind   lac operator (fragment): The lac repressor binds to the lac operator to inhibit transcription in E. coli. This inhibition can be relieved by adding lactose or isopropyl-β-D-thiogalactopyranoside (IPTG). lac repressor encoded by lacI
   5104..5134    -  promoter       lac promoter: promoter for the E. coli lac operon
   5149..5170    -  protein_bind   CAP binding site: CAP binding activates transcription in the presence of cAMP. E. coli catabolite activator protein
   5183..5275    -  CDS            lacI (fragment): lac repressor; lacI; The lac repressor binds to the lac operator to inhibit transcription in E. coli. This inhibition can be relieved by adding lactose or isopropyl-β-D-thiogalactopyranoside (IPTG).
   5458..6046    -  rep_origin     ori: high-copy-number ColE1/pMB1/pBR322/pUC origin of replication
   6217..7077    -  CDS            AmpR: β-lactamase; bla; confers resistance to ampicillin, carbenicillin, and related antibiotics
   7078..7182    -  promoter       AmpR promoter: bla
   7241..7293    -  misc_feature   bom (fragment): basis of mobility region from pBR322
   7448..7827    +  enhancer       CMV enhancer: human cytomegalovirus immediate early enhancer
   7828..8031    +  promoter       CMV promoter: human cytomegalovirus (CMV) immediate early promoter
   8105..8948    +  CDS            d2EGFP (fragment): EGFP destabilized by fusion to residues 422-461 of mouse ornithine decarboxylase, giving an in vivo half-life of ~2 hours mammalian codon-optimized
   9038..9510    +  CDS            ecDHFR (fragment): E. coli dihydrofolate reductase; folA
   9536..9609    +  CDS            Rev (fragment): human immunodeficiency virus 1 (HIV-1) Rev protein; rev; enhances nuclear export of unspliced and incompletely spliced viral mRNAs
   9659..9776    +  misc_feature   cPPT/CTS: central polypurine tract and central termination sequence of HIV-1
   9883..10153   -  protein_bind   tetracycline response element: contains seven copies of the tetracycline operator tetO tetracycline repressor TetR
  10231..10286   +  promoter       UbC promoter (fragment): human ubiquitin C promoter
  10293..10311   +  enhancer       CMV enhancer (fragment): human cytomegalovirus immediate early enhancer
  10336..10402   +  CDS            small t antigen (fragment): SV40 (simian virus 40) small t antigen
  10409..11587   +  promoter       EF-1α promoter: strong constitutive promoter for human elongation factor EF-1α
  11604..11622   +  promoter       T7 promoter: promoter for bacteriophage T7 RNA polymerase
  11718..11736   +  promoter       T7 promoter: promoter for bacteriophage T7 RNA polymerase
  14858..15541   +  CDS            Apobec1: ABEC1_RAT - Experimental evidence at protein level: Swiss-Prot protein existence level 1. Catalytic component of the apolipoprotein B mRNA editing enzyme complex which is responsible for the postranscriptional editing of a CAA codon for Gln to a UAA codon for stop in the APOB mRNA. May also play a role in the epigenetic regulation of gene expression by participating in DNA demethylation. From Rattus norvegicus (Rat).
>Addgene plasmid #204767 | pGEMS-II-dCas13-APO1-YTH | addgene full sequence | sequence record 408667 | Addgene NGS Result
CGAGACTCCCGGGACCTCAGAGTCCGCCACACCAGAACCCCACCCAGTGTTGGAGAAGCTTCGGTCCATT
AATAACTATAACCCCAAAGATTTTGACTGGAATCTGAAACATGGCCGGGTTTTCATCATTAAGAGCTACT
CTGAGGACGATATTCACCGTTCCATTAAGTATAATATTTGGTGCAGCACAGAGCATGGTAACAAGAGACT
GGATGCTGCTTATCGTTCCATGAACGGGAAAGGCCCCGTTTACTTACTTTTCAGTGTCAACGGCAGTGGA
CACTTCTGTGGCGTGGCAGAAATGAAATCTGCTGTGGACTACAACACATGTGCAGGTGTGTGGTCCCAGG
ACAAATGGAAGGGTCGTTTTGATGTCAGGTGGATTTTTGTGAAGGACGTTCCCAATAGCCAACTGCGACA
CATTCGCCTAGAGAACAACGAGAATAAACCAGTGACCAACTCTAGGGACACTCAGGAAGTGCCTCTGGAA
AAGGCTAAGCAGGTGTTGAAAATTATAGCCAGCTACAAGCACACCACTTCCATTTTTGATGACTTCTCAC
ACTATGAGAAACGCCAAGAGGAAGAAGAAAGTGTTAAAAAGGAACGTCAAGGTCGTGGGAAACTCGAGTA
CCCCTACGACGTGCCCGACTACGCCTGAGTTTAAACCCGAAACTTAAACCCGCTGATCAGCCTCGACTGT
GCCTTCTAGTTGCCAGCCATCTGTTGTTTGCCCCTCCCCCGTGCCTTCCTTGACCCTGGAAGGTGCCACT
CCCACTGTCCTTTCCTAATAAAATGAGGAAATTGCATCGCATTGTCTGAGTAGGTGTCATTCTATTCTGG
GGGGTGGGGTGGGGCAGGACAGCAAGGGGGAGGATTGGGAAGACAATAGCAGGCATGCTGGGCTCGAGGT
TAACGAATTCTACCTTACCCAGAGTGCAGGTGTGTGGAGATCCCTCCTGCCTTGACATTGAGCAGCCTTA
GAGGGTGGGGGAGGCTCAGGGGTCAGGTCTCTGTTCCTGCTTATTGGGGAGTTCCTGGCCTGGCCCTTCT
ATGTCTCCCCAGGTACCCCAGTTTTTCTGGGTTCACCCAGAGTGCAGATGCTTGAGGAGGTGGGAAGGGA
CTATTTGGGGGTGTCTGGCTCAGGTGCCATGCCTCACTGGGGCTGGTTGGCACCTGCATTTCCTGGGAGT
GGGGCTGTCTCAGGGTAGCTGGGCACGGTGTTCCCTTGAGTGGGGGTGTAGTGAGTGTTCCTAGCTGCCA
CGCCTTTGCCTTCACCTATGGGATCGTGGCTGTCAGTTAATTAACCTTCCGCGGGAGCTCACGGGGAGAG
CCCCCCGCCAAAGCCCCCAGGGATGTAATTGCATCCCTCTTCCGCTAGGGGGCAGCAGCGAGCCGCCCGG
GGCTCCGCTCCGGTCCGGCGCTCCCCCCGCATCCCCGAGCCGGAGCCGGCAGCGTGCGGGGACAGCCCGG
CACGGGGAAGGTGGCACGCGATCGCTTTCCTCTGAACGCTTCTCGCTGCTCTTTGAGCCTGCAGACACCT
GGGGGGATACGGGGAAAAAGCTTTAGGCTGAAAGAGAGATTTAGAATGACAGAATCATAGAATGGCCTGG
GTTGCAAAGGAGCACAGTGCTCACCCAGCTCCAACCCCCTGCTATGTGCAGGGTCGCCAACCAGCAGCCC
AGGCTGCCCAGAGCCACATCCAGCCTGGCCTTGAATGCCTGCAGGGATGGGGCATCCACAGCCTCCTTGG
GCAACCTGTTCAGTGCGTCACGGATCCAATTCCACGGGGTTGGGGTTGCGCCTTTTCCAAGGCAGCCCTG
GGTTTGCGCAGGGACGCGGCTGCTCTGGGCGTGGTTCCGGGAAACGCAGCGGCGCCGACCCTGGGTCTCG
CACATTCTTCACGTCCGTTCGCAGCGTCACCCGGATCTTCGCCGCTACCCTTGTGGGCCCCCCGGCGACG
CTTCCTGCTCCGCCCCTAAGTCGGGAAGGTTCCTTGCGGTTCGCGGCGTGCCGGACGTGACAAACGGAAG
CCGCACGTCTCACTAGTACCCTCGCAGACGGACAGCGCCAGGGAGCAATGGCAGCGCGCCGACCGCGATG
GGCTGTGGCCAATAGCGGCTGCTCAGCAGGGCGCGCCGAGAGCAGCGGCCGGGAAGGGGCGGTGCGGGAG
GCGGGGTGTGGGGCGGTAGTGTGGGCCCTGTTCCTGCCCGCGCGGTGTTCCGCATTCTGCAAGCCTCCGG
AGCGCACGTCGGCAGTCGGCTCCCTCGTTGACCGAATCACCGACCTCTCTCCCCAGCTGTAGCTAGCACA
ACCATGGATAGCACTGAGAACGTCATCAAGCCCTTCATGCGCTTCAAGGTGCACATGGAGGGCTCCGTGA
ACGGCCACGAGTTCGAGATCGAGGGCGAGGGCGAGGGCAAGCCCTACGAGGGCACCCAGACCGCCAAGCT
GCAGGTGACCAAGGGCGGCCCCCTGCCCTTCGCCTGGGACATCCTGTCCCCCCAGTTCCAGTACGGCTCC
AAGGTGTACGTGAAGCACCCCGCCGACATCCCCGACTACAAGAAGCTGTCCTTCCCCGAGGGCTTCAAGT
GGGAGCGCGTGATGAACTTCGAGGACGGCGGCGTGGTGACCGTGACCCAGGACTCCTCCCTGCAGGACGG
CACCTTCATCTACCACGTGAAGTTCATCGGCGTGAACTTCCCCTCCGACGGCCCCGTAATGCAGAAGAAG
ACTCTGGGCTGGGAGCCCTCCACCGAGCGCCTGTACCCCCGCGACGGCGTGCTGAAGGGCGAGATCCACA
AGGCGCTGAAGCTGAAGGGCGGCGGCCACTACCTGGTGGAGTTCAAGTCAATCTACATGGCCAAGAAGCC
CGTGAAGCTGCCCGGCTACTACTACGTGGACTCCAAGCTGGACATCACCTCCCACAACGAGGACTACACC
GTGGTGGAGCAGTACGAGCGCGCCGAGGCCCGCCACCACCTGTTCCAGTAGGGCTAGCTGGTCCGGACTG
TACTGGGTCTCTCTGGTTAGACCAGATCTGAGCCTGGGAGCTCTCTGGCTAACTAGGGAACCCACTGCTT
AAGCCTCAATAAAGCTTGCCTTGAGTGCTTCAAGTAGTGTGTGCCCGTCTGTTGTGTGACTCTGGTAACT
AGAGATCCCTCAGACCCTTTTAGTCAGTGTGGAAAATCTCTAGCAGGGCCCGTTTAAACCCGCTGATCAG
CCTCGACTGTGCCTTCTAGTTGCCAGCCATCTGTTGTTTGCCCCTCCCCCGTGCCTTCCTTGACCCTGGA
AGGTGCCACTCCCACTGTCCTTTCCTAATAAAATGAGGAAATTGCATCGCATTGTCTGAGTAGGTGTCAT
TCTATTCTGGGGGGTGGGGTGGGGCAGGACAGCAAGGGGGAGGATTGGGAAGACAATAGCAGGCATGCTG
GGGATGCGGTGGGCTCTATGGCTTCTGAGGCGGAAAGAACCAGCTGGGGCTCTAGGGGGTATCCCC
[124 nt withheld, positions 3497-3620]
C
[91 nt withheld, positions 3622-3712]
A
[49 nt withheld, positions 3714-3762]
CCTTTGACGTTGGAGTCCACGTTCTTT
[37 nt withheld, positions 3790-3826]
ACCCTATCTCGGTCTATTCTTTTGATTTATAAGGGATTTTGCCGATTTCGGCCTATTGGTTAAAAAATGA
GCTGATTTAACAAAAATTTAACGCGAATTAATTCTGTGGAATGTGTGTCAGTTAGGGTGTGGAAAGTCCC
CAGGCTCCCCAGCAGGCAGAAGTATGCAAAGCATGCATCTCAATTAGTCAGCAACCAGGTGTGGAAAGTC
CCCAGGCTCCCCAGCAGGCAGAAGTATGCAAAGCATGCATCTCAATTAGTCAGCAACCATAGTCCCGCCC
CTAACTCCGCCCATCCCGCCCCTAACTCCGCCCAGTTCCGCCCATTCTCCGCCCCATGGCTGACTAATTT
TTTTTATTTATGCAGAGGCCGAGGCCGCCTCTGCCTCTGAGCTATTCCAGAAGTAGTGAGGAGGCTTTTT
TGGAGGCCTAGGCTTTTGCAAAAAGCTCCCGGGAGCTTGTATATCCATTTTCGGATCTGATCAGCACGTG
TTGACAATTAATCATCGGCATAGTATATCGGCATAGTATAATACGACAAGGTGAGGAACTAAACCATGGC
CAAGTTGACCAGTGCCGTTCCGGTGCTCACCGCGCGCGACGTCGCCGGAGCGGTCGAGTTCTGGACCGAC
CGGCTCGGGTTCTCCCGGGACTTCGTGGAGGACGACTTCGCCGGTGTGGTCCGGGACGACGTGACCCTGT
TCATCAGCGCGGTCCAGGACCAGGTGGTGCCGGACAACACCCTGGCCTGGGTGTGGGTGCGCGGCCTGGA
CGAGCTGTACGCCGAGTGGTCGGAGGTCGTGTCCACGAACTTCCGGGACGCCTCCGGGCCGGCCATGACC
GAGATCGGCGAGCAGCCGTGGGGGCGGGAGTTCGCCCTGCGCGACCCGGCCGGCAACTGCGTGCACTTCG
TGGCCGAGGAGCAGGACTGACACGTGCTACGAGATTTCGATTCCACCGCCGCCTTCTATGAAAGGTTGGG
CTTCGGAATCGTTTTCCGGGACGCCGGCTGGATGATCCTCCAGCGCGGGGATCTCATGCTGGAGTTCTTC
GCCCACCCCAACTTGTTTATTGCAGCTTATAATGGTTACAAATAAAGCAATAGCATCACAAATTTCACAA
ATAAAGCATTTTTTTCACTGCATTCTAGTTGTGGTTTGTCCAAACTCATCAATGTATCTTATCATGTCTG
TATACCGTCGACCTCTAGCTAGAGCTTGGCGTAATCATGGTCATAGCTGTTTCCTGTGTGAAATTGTTAT
CCGCTCACAATTCCACACAACATACGAGCCGGAAGCATAAAGTGTAAAGCCTGGGGTGCCTAATGAGTGA
GCTAACTCACATTAATTGCGTTGCGCTCACTGCCCGCTTTCCAGTCGGGAAACCTGTCGTGCCAGCTGCA
TTAATGAATCGGCCAACGCGCGGGGAGAGGCGGTTTGCGTATTGGGCGCTCTTCCGCTTCCTCGCTCACT
GACTCGCTGCGCTCGGTCGTTCGGCTGCGGCGAGCGGTATCAGCTCACTCAAAGGCGGTAATACGGTTAT
CCACAGAATCAGGGGATAACGCAGGAAAGAACATGTGAGCAAAAGGCCAGCAAAAGGCCAGGAACCGTAA
AAAGGCCGCGTTGCTGGCGTTTTTCCATAGGCTCCGCCCCCCTGACGAGCATCACAAAAATCGACGCTCA
AGTCAGAGGTGGCGAAACCCGACAGGACTATAAAGATACCAGGCGTTTCCCCCTGGAAGCTCCCTCGTGC
GCTCTCCTGTTCCGACCCTGCCGCTTACCGGATACCTGTCCGCCTTTCTCCCTTCGGGAAGCGTGGCGCT
TTCTCATAGCTCACGCTGTAGGTATCTCAGTTCGGTGTAGGTCGTTCGCTCCAAGCTGGGCTGTGTGCAC
GAACCCCCCGTTCAGCCCGACCGCTGCGCCTTATCCGGTAACTATCGTCTTGAGTCCAACCCGGTAAGAC
ACGACTTATCGCCACTGGCAGCAGCCACTGGTAACAGGATTAGCAGAGCGAGGTATGTAGGCGGTGCTAC
AGAGTTCTTGAAGTGGTGGCCTAACTACGGCTACACTAGAAGAACAGTATTTGGTATCTGCGCTCTGCTG
AAGCCAGTTACCTTCGGAAAAAGAGTTGGTAGCTCTTGATCCGGCAAACAAACCACCGCTGGTAGCGGTG
GTTTTTTTGTTTGCAAGCAGCAGATTACGCGCAGAAAAAAAGGATCTCAAGAAGATCCTTTGATCTTTTC
TACGGGGTCTGACGCTCAGTGGAACGAAAACTCACGTTAAGGGATTTTGGTCATGAGATTATCAAAAAGG
ATCTTCACCTAGATCCTTTTAAATTAAAAATGAAGTTTTAAATCAATCTAAAGTATATATGAGTAAACTT
GGTCTGACAGTTACCAATGCTTAATCAGTGAGGCACCTATCTCAGCGATCTGTCTATTTCGTTCATCCAT
AGTTGCCTGACTCCCCGTCGTGTAGATAACTACGATACGGGAGGGCTTACCATCTGGCCCCAGTGCTGCA
ATGATACCGCGAGACCCACGCTCACCGGCTCCAGATTTATCAGCAATAAACCAGCCAGCCGGAAGGGCCG
AGCGCAGAAGTGGTCCTGCAACTTTATCCGCCTCCATCCAGTCTATTAATTGTTGCCGGGAAGCTAGAGT
AAGTAGTTCGCCAGTTAATAGTTTGCGCAACGTTGTTGCCATTGCTACAGGCATCGTGGTGTCACGCTCG
TCGTTTGGTATGGCTTCATTCAGCTCCGGTTCCCAACGATCAAGGCGAGTTACATGATCCCCCATGTTGT
GCAAAAAAGCGGTTAGCTCCTTCGGTCCTCCGATCGTTGTCAGAAGTAAGTTGGCCGCAGTGTTATCACT
CATGGTTATGGCAGCACTGCATAATTCTCTTACTGTCATGCCATCCGTAAGATGCTTTTCTGTGACTGGT
GAGTACTCAACCAAGTCATTCTGAGAATAGTGTATGCGGCGACCGAGTTGCTCTTGCCCGGCGTCAATAC
GGGATAATACCGCGCCACATAGCAGAACTTTAAAAGTGCTCATCATTGGAAAACGTTCTTCGGGGCGAAA
ACTCTCAAGGATCTTACCGCTGTTGAGATCCAGTTCGATGTAACCCACTCGTGCACCCAACTGATCTTCA
GCATCTTTTACTTTCACCAGCGTTTCTGGGTGAGCAAAAACAGGAAGGCAAAATGCCGCAAAAAAGGGAA
TAAGGGCGACACGGAAATGTTGAATACTCATACTCTTCCTTTTTCAATATTATTGAAGCATTTATCAGGG
TTATTGTCTCATGAGCGGATACATATTTGAATGTATTTAGAAAAATAAACAAATAGGGGTTCCGCGCACA
TTTCCCCGAAAAGTGCCACCTGACGTCGACGGATCGGGAGATCTCCCGATCCCCTATGGTGCACTCTCAG
TACAATCTGCTCTGATGCCGCATAGTTAAGCCAGTATCTGCTCCCTGCTTGTGTGTTGGAGGTCGCTGAG
TAGTGCGCGAGCAAAATTTAAGCTACAACAAGGCAAGGCTTGACCGACAATTGCATGAAGAATCTGCTTA
GGGTTAGGCGTTTTGCGCTGCTTCGCGATGTACGGGCCAGATATACGCGTTGACATTGATTATTGACTAG
TTATTAATAGTAATCAATTACGGGGTCATTAGTTCATAGCCCATATATGGAGTTCCGCGTTACATAACTT
ACGGTAAATGGCCCGCCTGGCTGACCGCCCAACGACCCCCGCCCATTGACGTCAATAATGACGTATGTTC
CCATAGTAACGCCAATAGGGACTTTCCATTGACGTCAATGGGTGGAGTATTTACGGTAAACTGCCCACTT
GGCAGTACATCAAGTGTATCATATGCCAAGTACGCCCCCTATTGACGTCAATGACGGTAAATGGCCCGCC
TGGCATTATGCCCAGTACATGACCTTATGGGACTTTCCTACTTGGCAGTACATCTACGTATTAGTCATCG
CTATTACCATGGTGATGCGGTTTTGGCAGTACATCAATGGGCGTGGATAGCGGTTTGACTCACGGGGATT
TCCAAGTCTCCACCCCATTGACGTCAATGGGAGTTTGTTTTGGCACCAAAATCAACGGGACTTTCCAAAA
TGTCGTAACAACTCCGCCCCATTGACGCAAATGGGCGGTAGGCGTGTACGGTGGGAGGTCTATATAAGCA
GAGCTGGTTTAGTGAACCGTCAGATCCGCTAGAGATCCGCGGCCGCGCTAGCGTTTAAACGGGCCCTCTA
GAGCCGCCATGGTGAGCAAGGGCGAGGAGCTGTTCACCGGGGTGGTGCCCATCCTGGTCGAGCTGGATGG
CGATGTAAATGGCCACAAGTTCAGCGTGTCCGGCGAGGGCGAGGGCGATGCCACCTACGGCAAGCTCACC
CTGAAGTTCATCTGCACCACCGGCAAGCTGCCCGTGCCCTGGCCCACCCTCGTCACCACCCTCACCTACG
GCGTGCAGTGCTTCAGCCGCTACCCCGATCACATGAAGCAGCACGATTTCTTCAAGTCCGCCATGCCCGA
AGGCTACGTCCAGGAGCGCACCATCTTCTTCAAGGATGATGGCAATTACCGTACCCGCGCCGAGGTGAAG
TTCGAGGGCGATACCCTGGTGAATCGCATCGAGCTGAAGGGCATCGATTTCAAGGAGGATGGCAATATCC
TGGGGCACAAGCTGGAGTACAATTACAATAGCCACAATGTCTATATCATGGCCGATAAGCAGAAGAATGG
CATCAAGGTGAATTTCAAGATCCGCCACAATATCGAGGATGGCAGCGTGCAGCTCGCCGATCACTACCAG
CAGAATACCCCCATCGGCGATGGCCCCGTGCTGCTGCCCGATAATCACTACCTGAGCACCCAGTCCGCCC
TGAGCAAAGATCCCAATGAGAAGCGCGATCACATGGTCCTGCTGGAGTTCGTCACCGCCGCCGGGATCAC
TCTCGGCATGGATGAGCTGTACAAGTTGCTTAGCCATGGCTTCCCGCCGGAGGTGGAGGAGCAGGATGAT
GGCACGCTGCCCATGTCTTGTGCCCAGGAGAGCGGGATGGACCGTCACCCTGCAGCCTGTGCTTCTGCTA
GGATCAATGTGTTAGATGCGGCGGACTTACGACAGTTGCGTTACACCCTTTCTCGACAAAACCTAACTTG
CGCAGAAAACATGCCAATCTCATCTTGGCTTATCAGTCTGATTGCGGCGTTAGCGGTAGATCACGTTATC
GGCATGGAAACCGTCATGCCGTGGAACCTGCCTGCCGATCTCGCCTGGTTTAAACGCAACACCTTAAATA
AACCCGTGATTATGGGCCGCCATACCTGGGAATCAATCGGTCGTCCGTTGCCAGGACGCAAAAATATTAT
CCTCAGCAGTCAACCGAGTACGGACGATCGCGTAACGTGGGTGAAGTCGGTGGATGAAGCCATCGCGGCG
TGTGGTGACGTACCAGAAATCATGGTTATTGGCGGCGGTCGCGTTTATGAACAGTTCTTGCCAAAAGCGC
AAAAACTGTATCTGACGCATATCGACGCAGAAGTGGAAGGCGACACCCATTTCCCGGATTACGAGCCGGA
TGACTGGGAATCGGTATTCAGCGAATTCCACGATGCTGATGCGCAGAACTCTCACAGCTATTGCTTTGAG
ATTCTGGAGCGGCGATAAGCCTCATTGTGCATTCTCTCGGACAGGCCCGAAGGAATAGAAGAAGAAGGTG
GAGAGAGAGACAGAGACAGATCCATTCGATTAGTGAACGGATCGGCACTGCGTGCGCCAATTCTGCAGAC
AAATGGCAGTATTCATCCACAATTTTAAAAGAAAAGGGGGGATTGGGGGGTACAGTGCAGGGGAAAGAAT
AGTAGACATAATAGCAACAGACATACAAACTAAAGAATTACAAAAACAAATTACAAAAATTCAAAATTTT
CGGGTTTATTACAGGGACAGCAGAGATCCAGTTTGGTTACCAGTGTGATGGATATCTGCAGAATTCGCCC
TTGGATCCGAATTCCTGCAGCCCCGACTTTCACTTTTCTCTATCACTGATAGGGAGTGGTAAACTCGACT
TTCACTTTTCTCTATCACTGATAGGGAGTGGTAAACTCGACTTTCACTTTTCTCTATCACTGATAGGGAG
TGGTAAACTCGACTTTCACTTTTCTCTATCACTGATAGGGAGTGGTAAACTCGACTTTCACTTTTCTCTA
TCACTGATAGGGAGTGGTAAACTCGACTTTCACTTTTCTCTATCACTGATAGGGAGTGGTAAACTCGACT
TTCACTTTTCTCTATCACTGATAGGGAGTGGTAAACTCGAGGGGGATCCACTAGCATGAAGGGCGAATTC
CAGCACACTGGTAACCCGTGTCGGCTCCAGATCTGGCCTCCGCGCCGGGTTTTGGCGCCTCCCGCGGGCG
CCCCCCTCCTCACGGCGAGCCGCGTTGACATTGATTATTGACTAGGCTTTTGCAAAAAGCTTTGCAAAGA
TGGATAAAGTTTTAAACAGAGAGGAATCTTTGCAGCTAATGGACCTTCTAGGTCTTGAAAGGAGTGGGAA
TTGGCTCCGGTGCCCGTCAGTGGGCAGAGCGCACATCGCCCACAGTCCCCGAGAAGTTGGGGGGAGGGGT
CGGCAATTGAACCGGTGCCTAGAGAAGGTGGCGCGGGGTAAACTGGGAAAGTGATGTCGTGTACTGGCTC
CGCCTTTTTCCCGAGGGTGGGGGAGAACCGTATATAAGTGCAGTAGTCGCCGTGAACGTTCTTTTTCGCA
ACGGGTTTGCCGCCAGAACACAGGTAAGTGCCGTGTGTGGTTCCCGCGGGCCTGGCCTCTTTACGGGTTA
TGGCCCTTGCGTGCCTTGAATTACTTCCACCTGGCTGCAGTACGTGATTCTTGATCCCGAGCTTCGGGTT
GGAAGTGGGTGGGAGAGTTCGAGGCCTTGCGCTTAAGGAGCCCCTTCGCCTCGTGCTTGAGTTGAGGCCT
GGCCTGGGCGCTGGGGCCGCCGCGTGCGAATCTGGTGGCACCTTCGCGCCTGTCTCGCTGCTTTCGATAA
GTCTCTAGCCATTTAAAATTTTTGATGACCTGCTGCGACGCTTTTTTTCTGGCAAGATAGTCTTGTAAAT
GCGGGCCAAGATCTGCACACTGGTATTTCGGTTTTTGGGGCCGCGGGCGGCGACGGGGCCCGTGCGTCCC
AGCGCACATGTTCGGCGAGGCGGGGCCTGCGAGCGCGGCCACCGAGAATCGGACGGGGGTAGTCTCAAGC
TGGCCGGCCTGCTCTGGTGCCTGGCCTCGCGCCGCCGTGTATCGCCCCGCCCTGGGCGGCAAGGCTGGCC
CGGTCGGCACCAGTTGCGTGAGCGGAAAGATGGCCGCTTCCCGGCCCTGCTGCAGGGAGCTCAAAATGGA
GGACGCGGCGCTCGGGAGAGCGGGCGGGTGAGTCACCCACACAAAGGAAAAGGGCCTTTCCGTCCTCAGC
CGTCGCTTCATGTGACTCCACGGAGTACCGGGCGCCGTCCAGGCACCTCGATTAGTTCTCGAGCTTTTGG
AGTACGTCGTCTTTAGGTTGGGGGGAGGGGTTTTATGCGATGGAGTTTCCCCACACTGAGTGGGTGGAGA
CTGAAGTTAGGCCAGCTTGGCACTTGATGTAATTCTCCTTGGAATTTGCCCTTTTTGAGTTTGGATCTTG
GTTCATTCTCAAGCCTCAGACAGTGGTTCAAAGTTTTTTTCTTCCATTTCAGGTGTCGTGAGGAATTAGC
TTGGTACTAATACGACTCACTATAGGGAGACCCAAGCTGGCTAGGTAAGCTTGGTACCGAGCTCGGATCC
ACTAGTCCAGTGTGGTGGAATTCTGCAGATATCCAGCACAGTGGCGGCCGCTAATACGACTCACTATAGG
GAGAGCCGCCACCATGAAACGGACAGCCGACGGAAGCGAGTTCGAGTCACCAAAGAAGAAGCGGAAAGTC
AACATCCCCGCTCTGGTGGAAAACCAGAAGAAGTACTTTGGCACCTACAGCGTGATGGCCATGCTGAACG
CTCAGACCGTGCTGGACCACATCCAGAAGGTGGCCGATATTGAGGGCGAGCAGAACGAGAACAACGAGAA
TCTGTGGTTTCACCCCGTGATGAGCCACCTGTACAACGCCAAGAACGGCTACGACAAGCAGCCCGAGAAA
ACCATGTTCATCATCGAGCGGCTGCAGAGCTACTTCCCATTCCTGAAGATCATGGCCGAGAACCAGAGAG
AGTACAGCAACGGCAAGTACAAGCAGAACCGCGTGGAAGTGAACAGCAACGACATCTTCGAGGTGCTGAA
GCGCGCCTTCGGCGTGCTGAAGATGTACAGGGACCTGACCAACGCATACAAGACCTACGAGGAAAAGCTG
AACGACGGCTGCGAGTTCCTGACCAGCACAGAGCAACCTCTGAGCGGCATGATCAACAACTACTACACAG
TGGCCCTGCGGAACATGAACGAGAGATACGGCTACAAGACAGAGGACCTGGCCTTCATCCAGGACAAGCG
GTTCAAGTTCGTGAAGGACGCCTACGGCAAGAAAAAGTCCCAAGTGAATACCGGATTCTTCCTGAGCCTG
CAGGACTACAACGGCGACACACAGAAGAAGCTGCACCTGAGCGGAGTGGGAATCGCCCTGCTGATCTGCC
TGTTCCTGGACAAGCAGTACATCAACATCTTTCTGAGCAGGCTGCCCATCTTCTCCAGCTACAATGCCCA
GAGCGAGGAACGGCGGATCATCATCAGATCCTTCGGCATCAACAGCATCAAGCTGCCCAAGGACCGGATC
CACAGCGAGAAGTCCAACAAGAGCGTGGCCATGGATATGCTCAACGAAGTGAAGCGGTGCCCCGACGAGC
TGTTCACAACACTGTCTGCCGAGAAGCAGTCCCGGTTCAGAATCATCAGCGACGACCACAATGAAGTGCT
GATGAAGCGGAGCAGCGACAGATTCGTGCCTCTGCTGCTGCAGTATATCGATTACGGCAAGCTGTTCGAC
CACATCAGGTTCCACGTGAACATGGGCAAGCTGAGATACCTGCTGAAGGCCGACAAGACCTGCATCGACG
GCCAGACCAGAGTCAGAGTGATCGAGCAGCCCCTGAACGGCTTCGGCAGACTGGAAGAGGCCGAGACAAT
GCGGAAGCAAGAGAACGGCACCTTCGGCAACAGCGGCATCCGGATCAGAGACTTCGAGAACATGAAGCGG
GACGACGCCAATCCTGCCAACTATCCCTACATCGTGGACACCTACACACACTACATCCTGGAAAACAACA
AGGTCGAGATGTTTATCAACGACAAAGAGGACAGCGCCCCACTGCTGCCCGTGATCGAGGATGATAGATA
CGTGGTCAAGACAATCCCCAGCTGCCGGATGAGCACCCTGGAAATTCCAGCCATGGCCTTCCACATGTTT
CTGTTCGGCAGCAAGAAAACCGAGAAGCTGATCGTGGACGTGCACAACCGGTACAAGAGACTGTTCCAGG
CCATGCAGAAAGAAGAAGTGACCGCCGAGAATATCGCCAGCTTCGGAATCGCCGAGAGCGACCTGCCTCA
GAAGATCCTGGATCTGATCAGCGGCAATGCCCACGGCAAGGATGTGGACGCCTTCATCAGACTGACCGTG
GACGACATGCTGACCGACACCGAGCGGAGAATCAAGAGATTCAAGGACGACCGGAAGTCCATTCGGAGCG
CCGACAACAAGATGGGAAAGAGAGGCTTCAAGCAGATCTCCACAGGCAAGCTGGCCGACTTCCTGGCCAA
GGACATCGTGCTGTTTCAGCCCAGCGTGAACGATGGCGAGAACAAGATCACCGGCCTGAACTACCGGATC
ATGCAGAGCGCCATTGCCGTGTACGATAGCGGCGACGATTACGAGGCCAAGCAGCAGTTCAAGCTGATGT
TCGAGAAGGCCCGGCTGATCGGCAAGGGCACAACAGAGCCTCATCCATTTCTGTACAAGGTGTTCGCCCG
CAGCATCCCCGCCAATGCCGTCGAGTTCTACGAGCGCTACCTGATCGAGCGGAAGTTCTACCTGACCGGC
CTGTCCAACGAGATCAAGAAAGGCAACAGAGTGGATGTGCCCTTCATCCGGCGGGACCAGAACAAGTGGA
AAACACCCGCCATGAAGACCCTGGGCAGAATCTACAGCGAGGATCTGCCCGTGGAACTGCCCAGACAGAT
GTTCGACAATGAGATCAAGTCCCACCTGAAGTCCCTGCCACAGATGGAAGGCATCGACTTCAACAATGCC
AACGTGACCTATCTGATCGCCGAGTACATGAAGAGAGTGCTGGACGACGACTTCCAGACCTTCTACCAGT
GGAACCGCAACTACCGGTACATGGACATGCTTAAGGGCGAGTACGACAGAAAGGGCTCCCTGCAGCACTG
CTTCACCAGCGTGGAAGAGAGAGAAGGCCTCTGGAAAGAGCGGGCCTCCAGAACAGAGCGGTACAGAAAG
CAGGCCAGCAACAAGATCCGCAGCAACCGGCAGATGAGAAACGCCAGCAGCGAAGAGATCGAGACAATCC
TGGATAAGCGGCTGAGCAACAGCCGGAACGAGTACCAGAAAAGCGAGAAAGTGATCCGGCGCTACAGAGT
GCAGGATGCCCTGCTGTTTCTGCTGGCCAAAAAGACCCTGACCGAACTGGCCGATTTCGACGGCGAGAGG
TTCAAACTGAAAGAAATCATGCCCGACGCCGAGAAGGGAATCCTGAGCGAGATCATGCCCATGAGCTTCA
CCTTCGAGAAAGGCGGCAAGAAGTACACCATCACCAGCGAGGGCATGAAGCTGAAGAACTACGGCGACTT
CTTTGTGCTGGCTAGCGACAAGAGGATCGGCAACCTGCTGGAACTCGTGGGCAGCGACATCGTGTCCAAA
GAGGATGGATCCAAAAGAACCGCCGACGGCAGCGAATTCGAGCCCAAGAAGAAGAGGAAAGTCTCTGGCA
GCGAGACACCAGGAACAAGCGAGTCAGCAACACCAGAGAGCAGCTCAGAGACTGGCCCAGTGGCTGTGGA
CCCCACATTGAGACGGCGGATCGAGCCCCATGAGTTTGAGGTATTCTTCGATCCGAGAGAGCTCCGCAAG
GAGACCTGCCTGCTTTACGAAATTAATTGGGGGGGCCGGCACTCCATTTGGCGACATACATCACAGAACA
CTAACAAGCACGTCGAAGTCAACTTCATCGAGAAGTTCACGACAGAAAGATATTTCTGTCCGAACACAAG
GTGCAGCATTACCTGGTTTCTCAGCTGGAGCCCATGCGGCGAATGTAGTAGGGCCATCACTGAATTCCTG
TCAAGGTATCCCCACGTCACTCTGTTTATTTACATCGCAAGGCTGTACCACCACGCTGACCCCCGCAATC
GACAAGGCCTGCGGGATTTGATCTCTTCAGGTGTGACTATCCAAATTATGACTGAGCAGGAGTCAGGATA
CTGCTGGAGAAACTTTGTGAATTATAGCCCGAGTAATGAAGCCCACTGGCCTAGGTATCCCCATCTGTGG
GTACGACTGTACGTTCTTGAACTGTACTGCATCATACTGGGCCTGCCTCCTTGTCTCAACATTCTGAGAA
GGAAGCAGCCACAGCTGACATTCTTTACCATCGCTCTTCAGTCTTGTCATTACCAGCGACTGCCCCCACA
CATTCTCTGGGCCACCGGGTTGAAAAGCGGCAG
